Features (pLannotate 1.2.2; 23 found; start..end, strand, type, name):
      4..383     +  enhancer       CMV enhancer: human cytomegalovirus immediate early enhancer
    386..661     +  promoter       chicken β-actin promoter: No description available
    662..1670    +  intron         chimeric intron: chimera between introns from chicken β-actin and rabbit β-globin
   1745..1778    +  protein_bind   loxP: Cre-mediated recombination occurs in the 8-bp core sequence (GCATACAT). Cre recombinase
   1828..2619    +  CDS            neo: KKA2_KLEPN - Also known as kan, nptII. Experimental evidence at protein level: Swiss-Prot protein existence level 1. Resistance to kanamycin, neomycin, paromomycin, ribostamycin, butirosin and gentamicin B. From Klebsiella pneumoniae.
   2643..2795    +  CDS            ble (fragment): BLE_KLEPN - Experimental evidence at protein level: Swiss-Prot protein existence level 1. Binding protein with a strong affinity to the bleomycin family of antibiotics. Binds to CL990; an antimitotic-antibiotic compound. From Klebsiella pneumoniae.
   2802..2936    +  polyA_signal   SV40 poly(A) signal: SV40 polyadenylation signal
   2951..2984    +  protein_bind   loxP: Cre-mediated recombination occurs in the 8-bp core sequence (GCATACAT). Cre recombinase
   3012..3048    +  misc_feature   MCS (fragment): multiple cloning site
   3062..3739    +  CDS            DsRed2: improved tetrameric variant of DsRed fluorescent protein mammalian codon-optimized
   3747..3818    +  CDS            HBB (fragment): HBB_PONPY - Experimental evidence at transcript level: Swiss-Prot protein existence level 2. Involved in oxygen transport from the lung to the various peripheral tissues. From Pongo pygmaeus (Bornean orangutan).
   3889..3944    +  polyA_signal   β-globin poly(A) signal: rabbit β-globin polyadenylation signal (Gil and Proudfoot, 1987)
   4327..4343    -  protein_bind   lac operator: The lac repressor binds to the lac operator to inhibit transcription in E. coli. This inhibition can be relieved by adding lactose or isopropyl-β-D-thiogalactopyranoside (IPTG). lac repressor encoded by lacI
   4351..4381    -  promoter       lac promoter: promoter for the E. coli lac operon
   4396..4417    -  protein_bind   CAP binding site: CAP binding activates transcription in the presence of cAMP. E. coli catabolite activator protein
   4430..4469    -  CDS            lacI (fragment): lac repressor; lacI; The lac repressor binds to the lac operator to inhibit transcription in E. coli. This inhibition can be relieved by adding lactose or isopropyl-β-D-thiogalactopyranoside (IPTG).
   4476..4498    +  promoter       SV40 promoter (fragment): SV40 enhancer and early promoter
   4522..4657    +  rep_origin     SV40 ori: SV40 origin of replication
   4677..4811    +  polyA_signal   SV40 poly(A) signal: SV40 polyadenylation signal
   4813..4867    -  CDS            lacI (fragment): lac repressor; lacI; The lac repressor binds to the lac operator to inhibit transcription in E. coli. This inhibition can be relieved by adding lactose or isopropyl-β-D-thiogalactopyranoside (IPTG).
   5050..5638    -  rep_origin     ori: high-copy-number ColE1/pMB1/pBR322/pUC origin of replication
   5809..6669    -  CDS            AmpR: β-lactamase; bla; confers resistance to ampicillin, carbenicillin, and related antibiotics
   6670..6774    -  promoter       AmpR promoter: bla
>Addgene plasmid | pCALNL-DsRed | analyzer sequence | sequence record 7758
GTCGACATTGATTATTGACTAGTTATTAATAGTAATCAATTACGGGGTCATTAGTTCATAGCCCATATAT
GGAGTTCCGCGTTACATAACTTACGGTAAATGGCCCGCCTGGCTGACCGCCCAACGACCCCCGCCCATTG
ACGTCAATAATGACGTATGTTCCCATAGTAACGCCAATAGGGACTTTCCATTGACGTCAATGGGTGGACT
ATTTACGGTAAACTGCCCACTTGGCAGTACATCAAGTGTATCATATGCCAAGTACGCCCCCTATTGACGT
CAATGACGGTAAATGGCCCGCCTGGCATTATGCCCAGTACATGACCTTATGGGACTTTCCTACTTGGCAG
TACATCTACGTATTAGTCATCGCTATTACCATGGGTCGAGGTGAGCCCCACGTTCTGCTTCACTCTCCCC
ATCTCCCCCCCCTCCCCACCCCCAATTTTGTATTTATTTATTTTTTAATTATTTTGTGCAGCGATGGGGG
CGGGGGGGGGGGGGGCGCGCGCCAGGCGGGGCGGGGCGGGGCGAGGGGCGGGGCGGGGCGAGGCGGAGAG
GTGCGGCGGCAGCCAATCAGAGCGGCGCGCTCCGAAAGTTTCCTTTTATGGCGAGGCGGCGGCGGCGGCG
GCCCTATAAAAAGCGAAGCGCGCGGCGGGCGGGAGTCGCTGCGTTGCCTTCGCCCCGTGCCCCGCTCCGC
GCCGCCTCGCGCCGCCCGCCCCGGCTCTGACTGACCGCGTTACTCCCACAGGTGAGCGGGCGGGACGGCC
CTTCTCCTCCGGGCTGTAATTAGCGCTTGGTTTAATGACGGCTCGTTTCTTTTCTGTGGCTGCGTGAAAG
CCTTAAAGGGCTCCGGGAGGGCCCTTTGTGCGGGGGGGAGCGGCTCGGGGGGTGCGTGCGTGTGTGTGTG
CGTGGGGAGCGCCGCGTGCGGCCCGCGCTGCCCGGCGGCTGTGAGCGCTGCGGGCGCGGCGCGGGGCTTT
GTGCGCTCCGCGTGTGCGCGAGGGGAGCGCGGCCGGGGGCGGTGCCCCGCGGTGCGGGGGGGCTGCGAGG
GGAACAAAGGCTGCGTGCGGGGTGTGTGCGTGGGGGGGTGAGCAGGGGGTGTGGGCGCGGCGGTCGGGCT
GTAACCCCCCCCTGCACCCCCCTCCCCGAGTTGCTGAGCACGGCCCGGCTTCGGGTGCGGGGCTCCGTGC
GGGGCGTGGCGCGGGGCTCGCCGTGCCGGGCGGGGGGTGGCGGCAGGTGGGGGTGCCGGGCGGGGCGGGG
CCGCCTCGGGCCGGGGAGGGCTCGGGGGAGGGGCGCGGCGGCCCCGGAGCGCCGGCGGCTGTCGAGGCGC
GGCGAGCCGCAGCCATTGCCTTTTATGGTAATCGTGCGAGAGGGCGCAGGGACTTCCTTTGTCCCAAATC
TGGCGGAGCCGAAATCTGGGAGGCGCCGCCGCACCCCCTCTAGCGGGCGCGGGCGAAGCGGTGCGGCGCC
GGCAGGAAGGAAATGGGCGGGGAGGGCCTTCGTGCGTCGCCGCGCCGCCGTCCCCTTCTCCATCTCCAGC
CTCGGGGCTGCCGCAGGGGGACGGCTGCCTTCGGGGGGGACGGGGCAGGGCGGGGTTCGGCTTCTGGCGT
GTGACCGGCGGCTCTAGAGCCTCTGCTAACCATGTTCATGCCTTCTTCTTTTTCCTACAGCTCCTGGGCA
ACGTGCTGGTTATTGTGCTGTCTCATCATTTTGGCAAAGAATTGATTAATTCGAGCGAACGCGTATAACT
TCGTATAGCATACATTATACGAAGTTATCTCGAGTCGGATTTGATCTGATCAAGAGACAGGATGAGGATC
GTTTCGCATGATTGAACAAGATGGATTGCACGCAGGTTCTCCGGCCGCTTGGGTGGAGAGGCTATTCGGC
TATGACTGGGCACAACAGACAATCGGCTGCTCTGATGCCGCCGTGTTCCGGCTGTCAGCGCAGGGGCGCC
CGGTTCTTTTTGTCAAGACCGACCTGTCCGGTGCCCTGAATGAACTGCAGGACGAGGCAGCGCGGCTATC
GTGGCTGGCCACGACGGGCGTTCCTTGCGCAGCTGTGCTCGACGTTGTCACTGAAGCGGGAAGGGACTGG
CTGCTATTGGGCGAAGTGCCGGGGCAGGATCTCCTGTCATCTCACCTTGCTCCTGCCGAGAAAGTATCCA
TCATGGCTGATGCAATGCGGCGGCTGCATACGCTTGATCCGGCTACCTGCCCATTCGACCACCAAGCGAA
ACATCGCATCGAGCGAGCACGTACTCGGATGGAAGCCGGTCTTGTCGATCAGGATGATCTGGACGAAGAG
CATCAGGGGCTCGCGCCAGCCGAACTGTTCGCCAGGCTCAAGGCGCGCATGCCCGACGGCGAGGATCTCG
TCGTGACCCATGGCGATGCCTGCTTGCCGAATATCATGGTGGAAAATGGCCGCTTTTCTGGATTCATCGA
CTGTGGCCGGCTGGGTGTGGCGGACCGCTATCAGGACATAGCGTTGGCTACCCGTGATATTGCTGAAGAG
CTTGGCGGCGAATGGGCTGACCGCTTCCTCGTGCTTTACGGTATCGCCGCTCCCGATTCGCAGCGCATCG
CCTTCTATCGCCTTCTTGACGAGTTCTTCTGAGCGGGACTCTGGGGTTCGAAATGACCGACCAAGCGACG
CCCAACCTGCCATCACGAGATTTCGATTCCACCGCCGCCTTCTATGAAAGGTTGGGCTTCGGAATCGTTT
TCCGGGACGCCGGCTGGATGATCCTCCAGCGCGGGGATCTCATGCTGGAGTTCTTCGCCCACCCCATCGA
TAACTTGTTTATTGCAGCTTATAATGGTTACAAATAAAGCAATAGCATCACAAATTTCACAAATAAAGCA
TTTTTTTCACTGCATTCTAGTTGTGGTTTGTCCAAACTCATCAATGTATCTTATCATGTCTGGATCAAAT
CCGAACGCGTATAACTTCGTATAGCATACATTATACGAAGTTATCTCGAGTCGCTCGGTACGATTTAAAT
TGAATTCTGCAGTCGACGGTACCGCGGGCCCGGGATCCACCGGTCGCCACCATGGCCTCCTCCGAGAACG
TCATCACCGAGTTCATGCGCTTCAAGGTGCGCATGGAGGGCACCGTGAACGGCCACGAGTTCGAGATCGA
GGGCGAGGGCGAGGGCCGCCCCTACGAGGGCCACAACACCGTGAAGCTGAAGGTGACCAAGGGCGGCCCC
CTGCCCTTCGCCTGGGACATCCTGTCCCCCCAGTTCCAGTACGGCTCCAAGGTGTACGTGAAGCACCCCG
CCGACATCCCCGACTACAAGAAGCTGTCCTTCCCCGAGGGCTTCAAGTGGGAGCGCGTGATGAACTTCGA
GGACGGCGGCGTGGCGACCGTGACCCAGGACTCCTCCCTGCAGGACGGCTGCTTCATCTACAAGGTGAAG
TTCATCGGCGTGAACTTCCCCTCCGACGGCCCCGTGATGCAGAAGAAGACCATGGGCTGGGAGGCCTCCA
CCGAGCGCCTGTACCCCCGCGACGGCGTGCTGAAGGGCGAGACCCACAAGGCCCTGAAGCTGAAGGACGG
CGGCCACTACCTGGTGGAGTTCAAGTCCATCTACATGGCCAAGAAGCCCGTGCAGCTGCCCGGCTACTAC
TACGTGGACGCCAAGCTGGACATCACCTCCCACAACGAGGACTACACCATCGTGGAGCAGTACGAGCGCA
CCGAGGGCCGCCACCACCTGTTCCTGTAGCGGCCGCACTCCTCAGGTGCAGGCTGCCTATCAGAAGGTGG
TGGCTGGTGTGGCCAATGCCCTGGCTCACAAATACCACTGAGATCTTTTTCCCTCTGCCAAAAATTATGG
GGACATCATGAAGCCCCTTGAGCATCTGACTTCTGGCTAATAAAGGAAATTTATTTTCATTGCAATAGTG
TGTTGGAATTTTTTGTGTCTCTCACTCGGAAGGACATATGGGAGGGCAAATCATTTAAAACATCAGAATG
AGTATTTGGTTTAGAGTTTGGCAACATATGCCATATGCTGGCTGCCATGAACAAAGGTGGCTATAAAGAG
GTCATCAGTATATGAAACAGCCCCCTGCTGTCCATTCCTTATTCCATAGAAAAGCCTTGACTTGAGGTTA
GATTTTTTTTATATTTTGTTTTGTGTTATTTTTTTCTTTAACATCCCTAAAATTTTCCTTACATGTTTTA
CTAGCCAGATTTTTCCTCCTCTCCTGACTACTCCCAGTCATAGCTGTCCCTCTTCTCTTATGAAGATCCC
TCGACCTGCAGCCCAAGCTTGGCGTAATCATGGTCATAGCTGTTTCCTGTGTGAAATTGTTATCCGCTCA
CAATTCCACACAACATACGAGCCGGAAGCATAAAGTGTAAAGCCTGGGGTGCCTAATGAGTGAGCTAACT
CACATTAATTGCGTTGCGCTCACTGCCCGCTTTCCAGTCGGGAAACCTGTCGTGCCAGCGGATCCGCATC
TCAATTAGTCAGCAACCATAGTCCCGCCCCTAACTCCGCCCATCCCGCCCCTAACTCCGCCCAGTTCCGC
CCATTCTCCGCCCCATGGCTGACTAATTTTTTTTATTTATGCAGAGGCCGAGGCCGCCTCGGCCTCTGAG
CTATTCCAGAAGTAGTGAGGAGGCTTTTTTGGAGGCCTAGGCTTTTGCAAAAAGCTAACTTGTTTATTGC
AGCTTATAATGGTTACAAATAAAGCAATAGCATCACAAATTTCACAAATAAAGCATTTTTTTCACTGCAT
TCTAGTTGTGGTTTGTCCAAACTCATCAATGTATCTTATCATGTCTGGATCCGCTGCATTAATGAATCGG
CCAACGCGCGGGGAGAGGCGGTTTGCGTATTGGGCGCTCTTCCGCTTCCTCGCTCACTGACTCGCTGCGC
TCGGTCGTTCGGCTGCGGCGAGCGGTATCAGCTCACTCAAAGGCGGTAATACGGTTATCCACAGAATCAG
GGGATAACGCAGGAAAGAACATGTGAGCAAAAGGCCAGCAAAAGGCCAGGAACCGTAAAAAGGCCGCGTT
GCTGGCGTTTTTCCATAGGCTCCGCCCCCCTGACGAGCATCACAAAAATCGACGCTCAAGTCAGAGGTGG
CGAAACCCGACAGGACTATAAAGATACCAGGCGTTTCCCCCTGGAAGCTCCCTCGTGCGCTCTCCTGTTC
CGACCCTGCCGCTTACCGGATACCTGTCCGCCTTTCTCCCTTCGGGAAGCGTGGCGCTTTCTCAATGCTC
ACGCTGTAGGTATCTCAGTTCGGTGTAGGTCGTTCGCTCCAAGCTGGGCTGTGTGCACGAACCCCCCGTT
CAGCCCGACCGCTGCGCCTTATCCGGTAACTATCGTCTTGAGTCCAACCCGGTAAGACACGACTTATCGC
CACTGGCAGCAGCCACTGGTAACAGGATTAGCAGAGCGAGGTATGTAGGCGGTGCTACAGAGTTCTTGAA
GTGGTGGCCTAACTACGGCTACACTAGAAGGACAGTATTTGGTATCTGCGCTCTGCTGAAGCCAGTTACC
TTCGGAAAAAGAGTTGGTAGCTCTTGATCCGGCAAACAAACCACCGCTGGTAGCGGTGGTTTTTTTGTTT
GCAAGCAGCAGATTACGCGCAGAAAAAAAGGATCTCAAGAAGATCCTTTGATCTTTTCTACGGGGTCTGA
CGCTCAGTGGAACGAAAACTCACGTTAAGGGATTTTGGTCATGAGATTATCAAAAAGGATCTTCACCTAG
ATCCTTTTAAATTAAAAATGAAGTTTTAAATCAATCTAAAGTATATATGAGTAAACTTGGTCTGACAGTT
ACCAATGCTTAATCAGTGAGGCACCTATCTCAGCGATCTGTCTATTTCGTTCATCCATAGTTGCCTGACT
CCCCGTCGTGTAGATAACTACGATACGGGAGGGCTTACCATCTGGCCCCAGTGCTGCAATGATACCGCGA
GACCCACGCTCACCGGCTCCAGATTTATCAGCAATAAACCAGCCAGCCGGAAGGGCCGAGCGCAGAAGTG
GTCCTGCAACTTTATCCGCCTCCATCCAGTCTATTAATTGTTGCCGGGAAGCTAGAGTAAGTAGTTCGCC
AGTTAATAGTTTGCGCAACGTTGTTGCCATTGCTACAGGCATCGTGGTGTCACGCTCGTCGTTTGGTATG
GCTTCATTCAGCTCCGGTTCCCAACGATCAAGGCGAGTTACATGATCCCCCATGTTGTGCAAAAAAGCGG
TTAGCTCCTTCGGTCCTCCGATCGTTGTCAGAAGTAAGTTGGCCGCAGTGTTATCACTCATGGTTATGGC
AGCACTGCATAATTCTCTTACTGTCATGCCATCCGTAAGATGCTTTTCTGTGACTGGTGAGTACTCAACC
AAGTCATTCTGAGAATAGTGTATGCGGCGACCGAGTTGCTCTTGCCCGGCGTCAATACGGGATAATACCG
CGCCACATAGCAGAACTTTAAAAGTGCTCATCATTGGAAAACGTTCTTCGGGGCGAAAACTCTCAAGGAT
CTTACCGCTGTTGAGATCCAGTTCGATGTAACCCACTCGTGCACCCAACTGATCTTCAGCATCTTTTACT
TTCACCAGCGTTTCTGGGTGAGCAAAAACAGGAAGGCAAAATGCCGCAAAAAAGGGAATAAGGGCGACAC
GGAAATGTTGAATACTCATACTCTTCCTTTTTCAATATTATTGAAGCATTTATCAGGGTTATTGTCTCAT
GAGCGGATACATATTTGAATGTATTTAGAAAAATAAACAAATAGGGGTTCCGCGCACATTTCCCCGAAAA
GTGCCACCTG
